>Addgene plasmid #201109 | pcDNA3.1-FGFR4-V5/HIS | addgene full sequence | sequence record 394498 | Addgene NGS Result
GTCGACGGATCGGGAGATCTCCCGATCCCCTATGGTGCACTCTCAGTACAATCTGCTCTGATGCCGCATA
GTTAAGCCAGTATCTGCTCCCTGCTTGTGTGTTGGAGGTCGCTGAGTAGTGCGCGAGCAAAATTTAAGCT
ACAACAAGGCAAGGCTTGACCGACAATTGCATGAAGAATCTGCTTAGGGTTAGGCGTTTTGCGCTGCTTC
GCGATGTACGGGCCAGATATACGCGTTGACATTGATTATTGACTAGTTATTAATAGTAATCAATTACGGG
GTCATTAGTTCATAGCCCATATATGGAGTTCCGCGTTACATAACTTACGGTAAATGGCCCGCCTGGCTGA
CCGCCCAACGACCCCCGCCCATTGACGTCAATAATGACGTATGTTCCCATAGTAACGCCAATAGGGACTT
TCCATTGACGTCAATGGGTGGAGTATTTACGGTAAACTGCCCACTTGGCAGTACATCAAGTGTATCATAT
GCCAAGTACGCCCCCTATTGACGTCAATGACGGTAAATGGCCCGCCTGGCATTATGCCCAGTACATGACC
TTATGGGACTTTCCTACTTGGCAGTACATCTACGTATTAGTCATCGCTATTACCATGGTGATGCGGTTTT
GGCAGTACATCAATGGGCGTGGATAGCGGTTTGACTCACGGGGATTTCCAAGTCTCCACCCCATTGACGT
CAATGGGAGTTTGTTTTGGCACCAAAATCAACGGGACTTTCCAAAATGTCGTAACAACTCCGCCCCATTG
ACGCAAATGGGCGGTAGGCGTGTACGGTGGGAGGTCTATATAAGCAGAGCTCTCTGGCTAACTAGAGAAC
CCACTGCTTACTGGCTTATCGAAATTAATACGACTCACTATAGGGAGACCCAAGCTGGCTAGTTAAGCTT
GGTACCGAGCTCGGATCCAGTACCCTTCACCTGAGAGCTGTGAGAAGGAGATGCGGCTGCTGCTGGCCCT
GTTGGGGGTCCTGCTGAGTGTGCCTGGGCCTCCAGTCTTGTCCCTGGAGGCCTCTGAGGAAGTGGAGCTT
GAGCCCTGCCTGGCTCCCAGCCTGGAGCAGCAAGAGCAGGAGCTGACAGTAGCCCTTGGGCAGCCTGTGC
GGCTGTGCTGTGGGCGGGCTGAGCGTGGTGGCCACTGGTACAAGGAGGGCAGTCGCCTGGCACCTGCTGG
CCGTGTACGGGGCTGGAGGGGCCGCCTAGAGATTGCCAGCTTCCTACCTGAGGATGCTGGCCGCTACCTC
TGCCTGGCACGAGGCTCCATGATCGTCCTGCAGAATCTCACCTTGATTACAGGTGACTCCTTGACCTCCA
GCAACGATGATGAGGACCCCAAGTCCCATAGGGACCCCTCGAATAGGCACAGTTACCCCCAGCAAGCACC
CTACTGGACACACCCCCAGCGCATGGAGAAGAAACTGCATGCAGTACCTGCGGGGAACACCGTCAAGTTC
CGCTGTCCAGCTGCAGGCAACCCCACGCCCACCATCCGCTGGCTTAAGGATGGACAGGCCTTTCATGGGG
AGAACCGCATTGGAGGCATTCGGCTGCGCCATCAGCACTGGAGTCTCGTGATGGAGAGCGTGGTGCCCTC
GGACCGCGGCACATACACCTGCCTGGTAGAGAACGCTGTGGGCAGCATCCGCTATAACTACCTGCTAGAT
GTGCTGGAGCGGTCCCCGCACCGGCCCATCCTGCAGGCCGGGCTCCCGGCCAACACCACAGCCGTGGTGG
GCAGCGACGTGGAGCTGCTGTGCAAGGTGTACAGCGATGCCCAGCCCCACATCCAGTGGCTGAAGCACAT
CGTCATCAACGGCAGCAGCTTCGGAGCCGACGGTTTCCCCTATGTGCAAGTCCTAAAGACTGCAGACATC
AATAGCTCAGAGGTGGAGGTCCTGTACCTGCGGAACGTGTCAGCCGAGGACGCAGGCGAGTACACCTGCC
TCGCAGGCAATTCCATCGGCCTCTCCTACCAGTCTGCCTGGCTCACGGTGCTGCCAGAGGAGGACCCCAC
ATGGACCGCAGCAGCGCCCGAGGCCAGGTATACGGACATCATCCTGTACGCGTCGGGCTCCCTGGCCTTG
GCTGTGCTCCTGCTGCTGGCCGGGCTGTATCGAGGGCAGGCGCTCCACGGCCGGCACCCCCGCCCGCCCG
CCACTGTGCAGAAGCTCTCCCGCTTCCCTCTGGCCCGACAGTTCTCCCTGGAGTCAGGCTCTTCCGGCAA
GTCAAGCTCATCCCTGGTACGAGGCGTGCGTCTCTCCTCCAGCGGCCCCGCCTTGCTCGCCGGCCTCGTG
AGTCTAGATCTACCTCTCGACCCACTATGGGAGTTCCCCCGGGACAGGCTGGTGCTTGGGAAGCCCCTAG
GCGAGGGCTGCTTTGGCCAGGTAGTACGTGCAGAGGCCTTTGGCATGGACCCTGCCCGGCCTGACCAAGC
CAGCACTGTGGCCGTCAAGATGCTCAAAGACAACGCCTCTGACAAGGACCTGGCCGACCTGGTCTCGGAG
ATGGAGGTGATGAAGCTGATCGGCCGACACAAGAACATCATCAACCTGCTTGGTGTCTGCACCCAGGAAG
GGCCCCTGTACGTGATCGTGGAGTGCGCCGCCAAGGGAAACCTGCGGGAGTTCCTGCGGGCCCGGCGCCC
CCCAGGCCCCGACCTCAGCCCCGACGGTCCTCGGAGCAGTGAGGGGCCGCTCTCCTTCCCAGTCCTGGTC
TCCTGCGCCTACCAGGTGGCCCGAGGCATGCAGTATCTGGAGTCCCGGAAGTGTATCCACCGGGACCTGG
CTGCCCGCAATGTGCTGGTGACTGAGGACAATGTGATGAAGATTGCTGACTTTGGGCTGGCCCGCGGCGT
CCACCACATTGACTACTATAAGAAAACCAGCAACGGCCGCCTGCCTGTGAAGTGGATGGCGCCCGAGGCC
TTGTTTGACCGGGTGTACACACACCAGAGTGACGTGTGGTCTTTTGGGATCCTGCTATGGGAGATCTTCA
CCCTCGGGGGCTCCCCGTATCCTGGCATCCCGGTGGAGGAGCTGTTCTCGCTGCTGCGGGAGGGACATCG
GATGGACCGACCCCCACACTGCCCCCCAGAGCTGTACGGGCTGATGCGTGAGTGCTGGCACGCAGCGCCC
TCCCAGAGGCCTACCTTCAAGCAGCTGGTGGAGGCGCTGGACAAGGTCCTGCTGGCCGTCTCTGAGGAGT
ACCTCGACCTCCGCCTGACCTTCGGACCCTATTCCCCCTCTGGTGGGGACGCCAGCAGCACCTGCTCCTC
CAGCGATTCTGTCTTCAGCCACGACCCCCTGCCATTGGGATCCAGCTCCTTCCCCTTCGGGTCTGGGGTG
CAGACAGCCAAGGGTCAAGACAATTCTGCAGATATCCAGCACAGTGGCGGCCGCTCGAGTCTAGAGGGCC
CGCGGTTCGAAGGTAAGCCTATCCCTAACCCTCTCCTCGGTCTCGATTCTACGCGTACCGGTCATCATCA
CCATCACCATTGAGTTTAAACCCGCTGATCAGCCTCGACTGTGCCTTCTAGTTGCCAGCCATCTGTTGTT
TGCCCCTCCCCCGTGCCTTCCTTGACCCTGGAAGGTGCCACTCCCACTGTCCTTTCCTAATAAAATGAGG
AAATTGCATCGCATTGTCTGAGTAGGTGTCATTCTATTCTGGGGGGTGGGGTGGGGCAGGACAGCAAGGG
GGAGGATTGGGAAGACAATAGCAGGCATGCTGGGGATGCGGTGGGCTCTATGGCTTCTGAGGCGGAAAGA
ACCAGCTGGGGCTCTAGGGGGTATCCCC
[124 nt withheld, positions 3809-3932]
C
[91 nt withheld, positions 3934-4024]
A
[49 nt withheld, positions 4026-4074]
CCTTTGACGTTGGAGTCCACGTTCTTT
[37 nt withheld, positions 4102-4138]
ACCCTATCTCGGTCTATTCTTTTGATTTATAAGGGATTTTGCCGATTTCGGCCTATTGGTTAAAAAATGA
GCTGATTTAACAAAAATTTAACGCGAATTAATTCTGTGGAATGTGTGTCAGTTAGGGTGTGGAAAGTCCC
CAGGCTCCCCAGCAGGCAGAAGTATGCAAAGCATGCATCTCAATTAGTCAGCAACCAGGTGTGGAAAGTC
CCCAGGCTCCCCAGCAGGCAGAAGTATGCAAAGCATGCATCTCAATTAGTCAGCAACCATAGTCCCGCCC
CTAACTCCGCCCATCCCGCCCCTAACTCCGCCCAGTTCCGCCCATTCTCCGCCCCATGGCTGACTAATTT
TTTTTATTTATGCAGAGGCCGAGGCCGCCTCTGCCTCTGAGCTATTCCAGAAGTAGTGAGGAGGCTTTTT
TGGAGGCCTAGGCTTTTGCAAAAAGCTCCCGGGAGCTTGTATATCCATTTTCGGATCTGATCAAGAGACA
GGATGAGGATCGTTTCGCATGATTGAACAAGATGGATTGCACGCAGGTTCTCCGGCCGCTTGGGTGGAGA
GGCTATTCGGCTATGACTGGGCACAACAGACAATCGGCTGCTCTGATGCCGCCGTGTTCCGGCTGTCAGC
GCAGGGGCGCCCGGTTCTTTTTGTCAAGACCGACCTGTCCGGTGCCCTGAATGAACTGCAGGACGAGGCA
GCGCGGCTATCGTGGCTGGCCACGACGGGCGTTCCTTGCGCAGCTGTGCTCGACGTTGTCACTGAAGCGG
GAAGGGACTGGCTGCTATTGGGCGAAGTGCCGGGGCAGGATCTCCTGTCATCTCACCTTGCTCCTGCCGA
GAAAGTATCCATCATGGCTGATGCAATGCGGCGGCTGCATACGCTTGATCCGGCTACCTGCCCATTCGAC
CACCAAGCGAAACATCGCATCGAGCGAGCACGTACTCGGATGGAAGCCGGTCTTGTCGATCAGGATGATC
TGGACGAAGAGCATCAGGGGCTCGCGCCAGCCGAACTGTTCGCCAGGCTCAAGGCGCGCATGCCCGACGG
CGAGGATCTCGTCGTGACCCATGGCGATGCCTGCTTGCCGAATATCATGGTGGAAAATGGCCGCTTTTCT
GGATTCATCGACTGTGGCCGGCTGGGTGTGGCGGACCGCTATCAGGACATAGCGTTGGCTACCCGTGATA
TTGCTGAAGAGCTTGGCGGCGAATGGGCTGACCGCTTCCTCGTGCTTTACGGTATCGCCGCTCCCGATTC
GCAGCGCATCGCCTTCTATCGCCTTCTTGACGAGTTCTTCTGAGCGGGACTCTGGGGTTCGCGAAATGAC
CGACCAAGCGACGCCCAACCTGCCATCACGAGATTTCGATTCCACCGCCGCCTTCTATGAAAGGTTGGGC
TTCGGAATCGTTTTCCGGGACGCCGGCTGGATGATCCTCCAGCGCGGGGATCTCATGCTGGAGTTCTTCG
CCCACCCCAACTTGTTTATTGCAGCTTATAATGGTTACAAATAAAGCAATAGCATCACAAATTTCACAAA
TAAAGCATTTTTTTCACTGCATTCTAGTTGTGGTTTGTCCAAACTCATCAATGTATCTTATCATGTCTGT
ATACCGTCGACCTCTAGCTAGAGCTTGGCGTAATCATGGTCATAGCTGTTTCCTGTGTGAAATTGTTATC
CGCTCACAATTCCACACAACATACGAGCCGGAAGCATAAAGTGTAAAGCCTGGGGTGCCTAATGAGTGAG
CTAACTCACATTAATTGCGTTGCGCTCACTGCCCGCTTTCCAGTCGGGAAACCTGTCGTGCCAGCTGCAT
TAATGAATCGGCCAACGCGCGGGGAGAGGCGGTTTGCGTATTGGGCGCTCTTCCGCTTCCTCGCTCACTG
ACTCGCTGCGCTCGGTCGTTCGGCTGCGGCGAGCGGTATCAGCTCACTCAAAGGCGGTAATACGGTTATC
CACAGAATCAGGGGATAACGCAGGAAAGAACATGTGAGCAAAAGGCCAGCAAAAGGCCAGGAACCGTAAA
AAGGCCGCGTTGCTGGCGTTTTTCCATAGGCTCCGCCCCCCTGACGAGCATCACAAAAATCGACGCTCAA
GTCAGAGGTGGCGAAACCCGACAGGACTATAAAGATACCAGGCGTTTCCCCCTGGAAGCTCCCTCGTGCG
CTCTCCTGTTCCGACCCTGCCGCTTACCGGATACCTGTCCGCCTTTCTCCCTTCGGGAAGCGTGGCGCTT
TCTCATAGCTCACGCTGTAGGTATCTCAGTTCGGTGTAGGTCGTTCGCTCCAAGCTGGGCTGTGTGCACG
AACCCCCCGTTCAGCCCGACCGCTGCGCCTTATCCGGTAACTATCGTCTTGAGTCCAACCCGGTAAGACA
CGACTTATCGCCACTGGCAGCAGCCACTGGTAACAGGATTAGCAGAGCGAGGTATGTAGGCGGTGCTACA
GAGTTCTTGAAGTGGTGGCCTAACTACGGCTACACTAGAAGAACAGTATTTGGTATCTGCGCTCTGCTGA
AGCCAGTTACCTTCGGAAAAAGAGTTGGTAGCTCTTGATCCGGCAAACAAACCACCGCTGGTAGCGGTGG
TTTTTTTGTTTGCAAGCAGCAGATTACGCGCAGAAAAAAAGGATCTCAAGAAGATCCTTTGATCTTTTCT
ACGGGGTCTGACGCTCAGTGGAACGAAAACTCACGTTAAGGGATTTTGGTCATGAGATTATCAAAAAGGA
TCTTCACCTAGATCCTTTTAAATTAAAAATGAAGTTTTAAATCAATCTAAAGTATATATGAGTAAACTTG
GTCTGACAGTTACCAATGCTTAATCAGTGAGGCACCTATCTCAGCGATCTGTCTATTTCGTTCATCCATA
GTTGCCTGACTCCCCGTCGTGTAGATAACTACGATACGGGAGGGCTTACCATCTGGCCCCAGTGCTGCAA
TGATACCGCGAGACCCACGCTCACCGGCTCCAGATTTATCAGCAATAAACCAGCCAGCCGGAAGGGCCGA
GCGCAGAAGTGGTCCTGCAACTTTATCCGCCTCCATCCAGTCTATTAATTGTTGCCGGGAAGCTAGAGTA
AGTAGTTCGCCAGTTAATAGTTTGCGCAACGTTGTTGCCATTGCTACAGGCATCGTGGTGTCACGCTCGT
CGTTTGGTATGGCTTCATTCAGCTCCGGTTCCCAACGATCAAGGCGAGTTACATGATCCCCCATGTTGTG
CAAAAAAGCGGTTAGCTCCTTCGGTCCTCCGATCGTTGTCAGAAGTAAGTTGGCCGCAGTGTTATCACTC
ATGGTTATGGCAGCACTGCATAATTCTCTTACTGTCATGCCATCCGTAAGATGCTTTTCTGTGACTGGTG
AGTACTCAACCAAGTCATTCTGAGAATAGTGTATGCGGCGACCGAGTTGCTCTTGCCCGGCGTCAATACG
GGATAATACCGCGCCACATAGCAGAACTTTAAAAGTGCTCATCATTGGAAAACGTTCTTCGGGGCGAAAA
CTCTCAAGGATCTTACCGCTGTTGAGATCCAGTTCGATGTAACCCACTCGTGCACCCAACTGATCTTCAG
CATCTTTTACTTTCACCAGCGTTTCTGGGTGAGCAAAAACAGGAAGGCAAAATGCCGCAAAAAAGGGAAT
AAGGGCGACACGGAAATGTTGAATACTCATACTCTTCCTTTTTCAATATTATTGAAGCATTTATCAGGGT
TATTGTCTCATGAGCGGATACATATTTGAATGTATTTAGAAAAATAAACAAATAGGGGTTCCGCGCACAT
TTCCCCGAAAAGTGCCACCTGAC
Features (pLannotate 1.2.2; 21 found; start..end, strand, type, name):
     31..83      -  misc_feature   bom (fragment): basis of mobility region from pBR322
    238..617     +  enhancer       CMV enhancer: human cytomegalovirus immediate early enhancer
    618..821     +  promoter       CMV promoter: human cytomegalovirus (CMV) immediate early promoter
    817..850     +  LTR            5' LTR (truncated) (fragment): truncated 5' long terminal repeat (LTR) from HIV-1
    866..884     +  promoter       T7 promoter: promoter for bacteriophage T7 RNA polymerase
    961..3366    +  CDS            FGFR4: FGFR4_HUMAN - Also known as JTK2, TKF. Experimental evidence at protein level: Swiss-Prot protein existence level 1. Tyrosine-protein kinase that acts as cell-surface receptor for fibroblast growth factors and plays a role in the regulation of cell proliferation, differentiation and migration, and in regulation of lipid metabolism, bile acid biosynthesis, glucose uptake, vitamin D metabolism and phosphate homeostasis. Required for normal down- regulation of the expression of CYP7A1, the rate-limiting enzyme in bile acid synthesis, in response to FGF19. Phosphorylates PLCG1 and FRS2. Ligand bin
   3442..3483    +  CDS            V5 tag: epitope tag from simian virus 5
   3539..3763    +  polyA_signal   bGH poly(A) signal: bovine growth hormone polyadenylation signal
   3767..3788    +  promoter       SV40 promoter (fragment): SV40 enhancer and early promoter
   3809..4237    +  rep_origin     f1 ori (sequence partly withheld): f1 bacteriophage origin of replication; arrow indicates direction of (+) strand synthesis
   4251..4580    +  promoter       SV40 promoter: SV40 enhancer and early promoter
   4647..5438    +  CDS            neo: KKA2_KLEPN - Also known as kan, nptII. Experimental evidence at protein level: Swiss-Prot protein existence level 1. Resistance to kanamycin, neomycin, paromomycin, ribostamycin, butirosin and gentamicin B. From Klebsiella pneumoniae.
   5464..5622    +  CDS            ble (fragment): BLE_KLEPN - Experimental evidence at protein level: Swiss-Prot protein existence level 1. Binding protein with a strong affinity to the bleomycin family of antibiotics. Binds to CL990; an antimitotic-antibiotic compound. From Klebsiella pneumoniae.
   5617..5738    +  polyA_signal   SV40 poly(A) signal: SV40 polyadenylation signal
   5811..5827    -  protein_bind   lac operator: The lac repressor binds to the lac operator to inhibit transcription in E. coli. This inhibition can be relieved by adding lactose or isopropyl-β-D-thiogalactopyranoside (IPTG). lac repressor encoded by lacI
   5835..5865    -  promoter       lac promoter: promoter for the E. coli lac operon
   5880..5901    -  protein_bind   CAP binding site: CAP binding activates transcription in the presence of cAMP. E. coli catabolite activator protein
   5914..6006    -  CDS            lacI (fragment): lac repressor; lacI; The lac repressor binds to the lac operator to inhibit transcription in E. coli. This inhibition can be relieved by adding lactose or isopropyl-β-D-thiogalactopyranoside (IPTG).
   6189..6777    -  rep_origin     ori: high-copy-number ColE1/pMB1/pBR322/pUC origin of replication
   6948..7808    -  CDS            AmpR: β-lactamase; bla; confers resistance to ampicillin, carbenicillin, and related antibiotics
   7809..7913    -  promoter       AmpR promoter: bla
