[The description below was written by a language model from this plasmid's Addgene catalogue record and pLannotate feature annotations shown in this document.]
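Description:
pcDNA3.1-FGFR4-V5/HIS is a mammalian expression plasmid of 7,941 nt built on the Invitrogen pcDNA3.1-V5/His backbone. It carries the full-length, wild-type human FGFR4 receptor tyrosine kinase, inserted by TOPO cloning. It is propagated in E. coli as a high-copy plasmid through its ColE1/pUC-type origin and selected with ampicillin via the β-lactamase gene and its own promoter. An f1 origin is also present, which in principle allows production of single-stranded DNA.

The FGFR4 coding sequence sits downstream of the human cytomegalovirus immediate-early enhancer and promoter, which drive strong constitutive transcription in transfected mammalian cells. A T7 promoter lies between the CMV promoter and the insert and can serve for in vitro transcription or as a sequencing priming site. The receptor is fused at its C terminus to the vector-encoded V5 epitope and polyhistidine tag, for antibody detection and metal-affinity purification. The automated annotation marks only the V5 portion, so the His tag rests on the catalogue entry. Transcripts are terminated by the bovine growth hormone polyadenylation signal. A separate cassette, consisting of the SV40 enhancer/early promoter, the neomycin phosphotransferase gene and the SV40 poly(A) signal, permits G418 selection of stable cell lines. Short annotated fragments (HIV-1 LTR, ble, lacI, bom, an extra SV40 promoter piece) are most likely backbone remnants or similarity hits rather than functional elements.

The stated purpose is expression of human FGFR4 in mammalian cells. The associated publication concerns in-cell activity profiling of protein kinase oncogenes with a reporter, which suggests the plasmid supplies the tagged kinase in such assays.
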