Addgene plasmid #201109: pcDNA3.1-FGFR4-V5/HIS
Purpose: expression of human FGFR4 receptor tyrosine kinase in mammalian cells
Depositing lab: Pavel Krejčí. Publication: One reporter for in-cell activity profiling of majority of protein kinase oncogenes. Gudernova I, Foldynova-Trantirkova S, Ghannamova BE, Fafilek B, Varecha M, Balek L, Hruba E, Jonatova L, Jelinkova I, Kunova Bosakova M, Trantirek L, Mayer J, Krejci P. Elife. 2017 Feb 15;6. pii: e21536. doi: 10.7554/eLife.21536. PubMed 28199182.
Backbone
  Vector backbone: pcDNA3.1-V5/His
  Backbone manufacturer: Invitrogen
  Vector type: Mammalian Expression
Growth in bacteria
  Bacterial resistance: Ampicillin, 100 μg/mL
  Growth temperature: 37°C
  Growth strain: DH5alpha
  Copy number: High Copy
Gene/Insert
  Gene/Insert name: human FGFR4 receptor tyrosine kinase, full length, wildtype
  Species: H. sapiens (human)
  Entrez Gene: FGFR4 (a.k.a. CD334, JTK2, TKF)
  Promoter: CMV
  Tag / fusion protein: V5/His (C terminal on insert)
  Cloning method: TOPO Cloning
Terms and licenses: Academic/Nonprofit Terms; Industry Terms: Not Available to Industry
How to cite: pcDNA3.1-FGFR4-V5/HIS was a gift from Pavel Krejčí (Addgene plasmid # 201109 ; http://n2t.net/addgene:201109 ; RRID:Addgene_201109)
